Addgene plasmid #10752: 1113 pSG5L HA PTEN D3
Depositing lab: William Sellers. Depositing organization: Dana-Farber Cancer Institute. Publication: Phosphorylation of the PTEN tail regulates protein stability and function. Vazquez F, Ramaswamy S, Nakamura N, Sellers WR. Mol Cell Biol. 2000 Jul . 20(14):5010-8. 10.1128/MCB.20.14.5010-5018.2000 PubMed 10866658.
Backbone
  Vector backbone: pSG5L-HA
  Backbone size w/o insert (bp): 4100
  Vector type: Mammalian Expression
Growth in bacteria
  Bacterial resistance: Ampicillin, 100 μg/mL
  Growth temperature: 37°C
  Growth strain: DH5alpha
  Copy number: High Copy
Gene/Insert
  Gene/Insert name: PTEN
  Species: H. sapiens (human)
  Insert size (bp): 1200
  Mutation: D3: S380D, T382D, T383D
  Entrez Gene: PTEN (a.k.a. 10q23del, BZS, CWS1, DEC, GLM2, MHAM, MMAC1, PTEN1, PTENbeta, TEP1)
  Tag / fusion protein: HA (N terminal on backbone)
  Cloning method: Restriction Enzyme; 5′ cloning site BamHI (not destroyed); 3′ cloning site EcoRI (not destroyed)
  Sequencing primers: 5′ T7
Terms and licenses: Academic/Nonprofit Terms; Industry Terms: Not Available to Industry
How to cite: 1113 pSG5L HA PTEN D3 was a gift from William Sellers (Addgene plasmid # 10752 ; http://n2t.net/addgene:10752 ; RRID:Addgene_10752)
