[The description below was written by a language model from this plasmid's Addgene catalogue record.]
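Description:
1113 pSG5L HA PTEN D3 is a mammalian expression plasmid built on the pSG5L-HA backbone (about 4.1 kb without insert) and carrying a roughly 1.2 kb human PTEN coding sequence. It is propagated in E. coli as a high-copy plasmid under ampicillin selection. The record does not list a mammalian selection marker, and it does not state the promoter driving expression or the origin of replication. A T7 primer is given as the 5′ sequencing primer, which implies a T7 site upstream of the insert. No feature table accompanies the entry, so regulatory elements cannot be described in more detail.

The PTEN insert was cloned between BamHI (5′) and EcoRI (3′) sites, both retained, in frame with an HA epitope tag supplied by the backbone at the N terminus. This tag allows the expressed protein to be detected or immunoprecipitated with anti-HA antibodies. The "D3" designation refers to three substitutions in the C-terminal tail of the PTEN tumour suppressor phosphatase: S380D, T382D and T383D. Replacing serine and threonine residues with aspartate is a standard way to mimic constitutive phosphorylation by introducing a negative charge at those positions. The associated publication concerns how phosphorylation of the PTEN tail regulates the protein's stability and function. The construct is therefore suited to expressing a tail-phosphomimetic PTEN in mammalian cells, for comparison with wild-type or other tail mutants in assays of protein stability and activity.
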