>Addgene plasmid #10752 | 1113 pSG5L HA PTEN D3 | addgene partial sequence | sequence record 17690 | SV40pA-R 5'-GAAATTTGTGATGCTATTGC-3'
AAACAAGTTCTGCTTTATAAGATCTGGATCTAGACTCGAGGCGATATCGGGGAATTCTCAGACTTTTGTA
ATTTGTGTATGCTGATCTTCATCAAAAGGTTCATTCTCTGGATCAGAGTCATCGTCGTCATCATATCGAT
AATGATCAGGTTCATTGTCACTAACATCTGGTGTTACAGAAGTTGAACTGCTAGCCTCTGGATTTGACGG
CTCCTCTACTGTTTTTGTGAAGTACAGCTTCACCTTAAAATTTGGAGAAAAGTATCGGTTGGCTTTGTCT
TTATTTGCTTTGTCAAGATCATTTTTTGTTAAAGTAAGTACTAGATATTCCTTGTCATTATCTGCACGCT
CTATACTGCAAATGCTATCGATTTCTTGATCACATAGACTTCCATTTTCTACTTTTTCTGAGGTTTCCTC
TGGTCCTGGTATGAAGAATGTATTTACCCAAAAGTGAAACATTTTGTCCTTTTTTAGCATCTTGTTCTGT
TTGTGGAAGAACTCTACTTTGATATCACCACACACAGGTAACGGCTGAGGGAACTCAAAGTACATGAACT
TGTCTTCCCGTCGTGTGGGTCCTGAATTGGAGGAATATATCTTCACCTTTAGCTGGCAGACCACAAACTG
AGGATTGCAAGTTCCGCCACTGAACATTGGAATAGTTTCAAACATCATCTTGTGAAACAACAGTGCCACT
GGTCTATAATCCAGATGATTC
